Addgene plasmid #237646: pRK5_mCherry-CRM1
Purpose: For overexpression of mCherry-CRM1
Depositing lab: Denes Hnisz. Publication: Probing condensate microenvironments with a micropeptide killswitch. Zhang Y, Stoppelkamp I, Fernandez-Pernas P, Allram M, Charman M, Magalhaes AP, Piedavent-Salomon M, Sommer G, Sung YC, Meyer K, Grams N, Halko E, Dongre S, Meierhofer D, Malszycki M, Ilik IA, Aktas T, Kraushar ML, Vastenhouw N, Weitzman MD, Grebien F, Niskanen H, Hnisz D. Nature. 2025 Jun 4. doi: 10.1038/s41586-025-09141-5. PubMed 40468084.
Backbone
  Vector backbone: pRK5
  Vector type: Mammalian Expression
Growth in bacteria
  Bacterial resistance: Ampicillin, 100 μg/mL
  Growth temperature: 37°C
  Growth strain: DH5alpha
  Copy number: High Copy
Gene/Insert
  Gene/Insert name: CRM1
  Species: H. sapiens (human)
  Entrez Gene: XPO1 (a.k.a. CRM-1, CRM1, emb, exp1)
  Tag / fusion protein: mCherry (N terminal on insert)
  Cloning method: Gibson Cloning
Terms and licenses: Academic/Nonprofit Terms; Industry Terms: Not Available to Industry
How to cite: pRK5_mCherry-CRM1 was a gift from Denes Hnisz (Addgene plasmid # 237646 ; http://n2t.net/addgene:237646 ; RRID:Addgene_237646)
