[The description below was written by a language model from this plasmid's Addgene catalogue record and pLannotate feature annotations shown in this document.]
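Description:
pRK5_mCherry-CRM1 is a mammalian expression plasmid built on the pRK5 backbone for overexpression of human CRM1 (exportin-1, gene XPO1) fused to the red fluorescent protein mCherry. It is propagated in E. coli as a high-copy plasmid through a ColE1/pUC-type origin and selected with ampicillin via the β-lactamase gene and its own promoter. The sequenced record is about 8.6 kb. It also carries typical backbone remnants: an M13 single-strand phage origin, an SV40 enhancer/early promoter region, fragments of lacZα, lacI, rop and bom, and a lac promoter/operator segment. No mammalian selection marker is annotated, which fits transient transfection use.

Expression is driven by the human cytomegalovirus immediate-early enhancer and promoter, followed by a fragment of CMV intron A, an SP6 phage promoter and a short annotated fragment of an immunoglobulin heavy chain signal sequence, all characteristic of the pRK5 leader region. The transcript ends at an SV40 polyadenylation signal. There is one discrepancy between sources. The catalogue entry and the plasmid name describe mCherry as an N-terminal tag. In the feature table from the full sequence, the XPO1 coding sequence lies upstream and mCherry immediately downstream on the same strand, which would place the fluorophore at the C-terminus of CRM1. Users for whom tag orientation matters should check the sequence.

CRM1 is the major nuclear export receptor for cargoes bearing leucine-rich nuclear export signals, and it also mediates export of certain viral RNAs and proteins. A fluorescent fusion allows its localisation to be imaged in live or fixed cells. The associated publication concerns probing the microenvironments of biomolecular condensates, though the record gives the purpose only as overexpression of mCherry-CRM1.
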