Features (pLannotate 1.2.2; 21 found; start..end, strand, type, name):
     14..393     +  enhancer       CMV enhancer: human cytomegalovirus immediate early enhancer
    394..597     +  promoter       CMV promoter: human cytomegalovirus (CMV) immediate early promoter
    733..776     +  intron         CMV intron (fragment): modified intron A from human cytomegalovirus
    828..846     +  promoter       SP6 promoter: promoter for bacteriophage SP6 RNA polymerase
    850..887     +  CDS            IgH signal sequence (fragment): signal sequence from the mouse immunoglobulin heavy chain variable region
    931..4143    +  CDS            XPO1: XPO1_HUMAN - Also known as CRM1. Experimental evidence at protein level: Swiss-Prot protein existence level 1. (Microbial infection) Mediates the export of unspliced or incompletely spliced RNAs out of the nucleus from different viruses including HIV-1, HTLV-1 and influenza A. Interacts with, and mediates the nuclear export of HIV-1 Rev and HTLV-1 Rex proteins. Involved in HTLV-1 Rex multimerization. From Homo sapiens (Human).
   4174..4878    +  CDS            mCherry: mCherry is a basic (constitutively fluorescent) red fluorescent protein published in 2004, derived from Discosoma sp.. It is reported to be a very rapidly-maturing monomer with low acid sensitivity.
   4915..5049    +  polyA_signal   SV40 poly(A) signal: SV40 polyadenylation signal
   5118..5475    +  promoter       SV40 promoter: SV40 enhancer and early promoter
   5494..5648    +  CDS            lacZα (fragment): LacZα fragment of β-galactosidase; lacZ fragment
   5654..5705    -  misc_feature   bom (fragment): basis of mobility region from pBR322
   5724..6104    +  rep_origin     M13 ori (sequence partly withheld): M13 bacteriophage origin of replication; arrow indicates direction of (+) strand synthesis
   6180..6229    -  misc_feature   bom (fragment): basis of mobility region from pBR322
   6331..6366    -  CDS            rop (fragment): Rop protein, which maintains plasmids at low copy number; rop
   6461..6565    +  promoter       AmpR promoter: bla
   6566..7426    +  CDS            AmpR: β-lactamase; bla; confers resistance to ampicillin, carbenicillin, and related antibiotics
   7597..8185    +  rep_origin     ori: high-copy-number ColE1/pMB1/pBR322/pUC origin of replication
   8368..8460    +  CDS            lacI (fragment): lac repressor; lacI; The lac repressor binds to the lac operator to inhibit transcription in E. coli. This inhibition can be relieved by adding lactose or isopropyl-β-D-thiogalactopyranoside (IPTG).
   8473..8494    +  protein_bind   CAP binding site: CAP binding activates transcription in the presence of cAMP. E. coli catabolite activator protein
   8509..8539    +  promoter       lac promoter: promoter for the E. coli lac operon
   8547..8563    +  protein_bind   lac operator: The lac repressor binds to the lac operator to inhibit transcription in E. coli. This inhibition can be relieved by adding lactose or isopropyl-β-D-thiogalactopyranoside (IPTG). lac repressor encoded by lacI
>Addgene plasmid #237646 | pRK5_mCherry-CRM1 | addgene full sequence | sequence record 471721 | Addgene NGS Result
TTCGAGCTCGCCCGACATTGATTATTGACTAGTTATTAATAGTAATCAATTACGGGGTCATTAGTTCATA
GCCCATATATGGAGTTCCGCGTTACATAACTTACGGTAAATGGCCCGCCTGGCTGACCGCCCAACGACCC
CCGCCCATTGACGTCAATAATGACGTATGTTCCCATAGTAACGCCAATAGGGACTTTCCATTGACGTCAA
TGGGTGGAGTATTTACGGTAAACTGCCCACTTGGCAGTACATCAAGTGTATCATATGCCAAGTACGCCCC
CTATTGACGTCAATGACGGTAAATGGCCCGCCTGGCATTATGCCCAGTACATGACCTTATGGGACTTTCC
TACTTGGCAGTACATCTACGTATTAGTCATCGCTATTACCATGGTGATGCGGTTTTGGCAGTACATCAAT
GGGCGTGGATAGCGGTTTGACTCACGGGGATTTCCAAGTCTCCACCCCATTGACGTCAATGGGAGTTTGT
TTTGGCACCAAAATCAACGGGACTTTCCAAAATGTCGTAACAACTCCGCCCCATTGACGCAAATGGGCGG
TAGGCGTGTACGGTGGGAGGTCTATATAAGCAGAGCTCGTTTAGTGAACCGTCAGATCGCCTGGAGACGC
CATCCACGCTGTTTTGACCTCCATAGAAGACACCGGGACCGATCCAGCCTCCGCGGCCGGGAACGGTGCA
TTGGAACGCGGATTCCCCGTGCCAAGAGTGACGTAAGTACCGCCTATAGAGTCTATAGGCCCACCCCCTT
GGCTTCGTTAGAACGCGGCTACAATTAATACATAACCTTATGTATCATACACATACGATTTAGGTGACAC
TATAGAATAACATCCACTTTGCCTTTCTCTCCACAGGTGTCCACTCCCAGGTCCAACTGCACCTCGGTTC
TATCGATTGAATTCGTAACCATGCCAGCAATTATGACAATGTTAGCAGACCATGCAGCTCGTCAGCTGCT
TGATTTCAGCCAAAAACTGGATATCAACTTATTAGATAATGTGGTGAATTGCTTATACCATGGAGAAGGA
GCCCAGCAAAGAATGGCTCAAGAAGTACTGACACATTTAAAGGAGCATCCTGATGCTTGGACAAGAGTCG
ACACAATTTTGGAATTTTCTCAGAATATGAATACGAAATACTATGGACTACAAATTTTGGAAAATGTGAT
AAAAACAAGGTGGAAGATTCTTCCAAGGAACCAGTGCGAAGGAATAAAAAAATACGTTGTTGGCCTCATT
ATCAAGACGTCATCTGACCCAACTTGTGTAGAGAAAGAAAAGGTGTATATCGGAAAATTAAATATGATCC
TTGTTCAGATACTGAAACAAGAATGGCCCAAACATTGGCCAACTTTTATCAGTGATATTGTTGGAGCAAG
TAGGACCAGCGAAAGTCTCTGTCAAAATAATATGGTGATTCTTAAACTCTTGAGTGAAGAAGTATTTGAT
TTCTCTAGTGGACAGATAACCCAAGTCAAATCTAAGCATTTAAAAGACAGCATGTGCAATGAATTCTCAC
AGATATTTCAACTGTGTCAGTTTGTAATGGAAAATTCTCAAAATGCTCCACTTGTACATGCAACCTTGGA
AACATTGCTCAGATTTCTGAACTGGATTCCCCTGGGATATATTTTTGAGACCAAATTAATCAGCACATTG
ATTTATAAGTTCCTGAATGTTCCAATGTTTCGAAATGTCTCTCTGAAGTGCCTCACTGAGATTGCTGGTG
TGAGTGTAAGCCAATATGAAGAACAATTTGTAACACTATTTACTCTGACAATGATGCAACTAAAGCAGAT
GCTTCCTTTAAATACCAATATTCGACTTGCGTACTCAAATGGAAAAGATGATGAACAGAACTTCATTCAA
AATCTCAGTTTGTTTCTCTGCACCTTTCTTAAGGAACATGATCAACTTATAGAAAAAAGATTAAATCTCA
GGGAAACTCTTATGGAGGCCCTTCATTATATGTTGTTGGTATCTGAAGTAGAAGAAACTGAAATCTTTAA
AATTTGTCTTGAATACTGGAATCATTTGGCTGCTGAACTCTATAGAGAGAGTCCATTCTCTACATCTGCC
TCTCCGTTGCTTTCTGGAAGTCAACATTTTGATGTTCCTCCCAGGAGACAGCTATATTTGCCCATGTTAT
TCAAGGTCCGTTTATTAATGGTTAGTCGAATGGCTAAACCAGAGGAAGTATTGGTTGTAGAGAATGATCA
AGGAGAAGTTGTGAGAGAATTCATGAAGGATACAGATTCCATAAATTTGTATAAGAATATGAGGGAAACA
TTGGTTTATCTTACTCATCTGGATTATGTAGATACAGAAAGAATAATGACAGAGAAGCTTCACAATCAAG
TGAATGGTACAGAGTGGTCATGGAAAAATTTGAATACATTGTGTTGGGCAATAGGCTCCATTAGTGGAGC
AATGCATGAAGAGGACGAAAAACGATTTCTTGTTACTGTTATAAAGGATCTATTAGGATTATGTGAACAG
AAAAGAGGCAAAGATAATAAAGCTATTATTGCATCAAATATCATGTACATAGTAGGTCAATACCCACGTT
TTTTGAGAGCTCACTGGAAATTTCTGAAGACTGTAGTTAACAAGCTGTTCGAATTCATGCATGAGACCCA
TGATGGAGTCCAGGATATGGCTTGTGATACTTTCATTAAAATAGCCCAAAAATGCCGCAGGCATTTCGTT
CAGGTTCAGGTTGGAGAAGTGATGCCATTTATTGATGAAATTTTGAACAACATTAACACTATTATTTGTG
ATCTTCAGCCTCAACAGGTTCATACGTTTTATGAAGCTGTGGGGTACATGATTGGTGCACAAACAGATCA
AACAGTACAAGAACACTTGATAGAAAAGTACATGTTACTCCCTAATCAAGTGTGGGATAGTATAATCCAG
CAGGCAACCAAAAATGTGGATATACTGAAAGATCCTGAAACAGTCAAGCAGCTTGGTAGCATTTTGAAAA
CAAATGTGAGAGCCTGCAAAGCTGTTGGACACCCCTTTGTAATTCAGCTTGGAAGAATTTATTTAGATAT
GCTTAATGTATACAAGTGCCTCAGTGAAAATATTTCTGCAGCTATCCAAGCTAATGGTGAAATGGTTACA
AAGCAACCATTGATTAGAAGTATGCGAACTGTAAAAAGGGAAACTTTAAAGTTAATATCTGGTTGGGTGA
GCCGATCCAATGATCCACAGATGGTCGCTGAAAATTTTGTTCCCCCTCTGTTGGATGCAGTTCTCATTGA
TTATCAGAGAAATGTCCCAGCTGCTAGAGAACCAGAAGTGCTTAGTACTATGGCCATAATTGTCAACAAG
TTAGGGGGACATATAACAGCTGAAATACCTCAAATATTTGATGCTGTTTTTGAATGCACATTGAATATGA
TAAATAAGGACTTTGAAGAATATCCTGAACATAGAACGAACTTTTTCTTACTACTTCAGGCTGTCAATTC
TCATTGTTTCCCAGCATTCCTTGCTATTCCACCTACACAGTTTAAACTTGTTTTGGATTCCATCATTTGG
GCTTTCAAACATACTATGAGGAATGTCGCAGATACGGGCTTACAGATACTTTTTACACTCTTACAAAATG
TTGCACAAGAAGAAGCTGCAGCTCAGAGTTTTTATCAAACTTATTTTTGTGATATTCTCCAGCATATCTT
TTCTGTTGTGACAGACACTTCACATACTGCTGGTTTAACAATGCATGCATCAATTCTTGCATATATGTTT
AATTTGGTTGAAGAAGGAAAAATAAGTACATCATTAAATCCTGGAAATCCAGTTAACAACCAAATCTTTC
TTCAGGAATATGTGGCTAATCTCCTTAAGTCGGCCTTCCCTCACCTACAAGATGCTCAAGTAAAGCTCTT
TGTGACAGGGCTTTTCAGCTTAAATCAAGATATTCCTGCTTTCAAGGAACATTTAAGAGATTTCCTAGTT
CAAATAAAGGAATTTGCAGGTGAAGACACTTCTGATTTGTTTTTGGAAGAGAGAGAAATAGCCCTACGGC
AGGCTGATGAAGAGAAACATAAACGTCAAATGTCTGTCCCTGGCATCTTTAATCCACATGAGATTCCAGA
AGAAATGTGTGATGGAGGAGGCGGATCCGGAGGCGGAGGATCCGTTTCCAAAGGAGAGGAGGATAATATG
GCTATAATTAAAGAGTTTATGCGGTTCAAGGTGCATATGGAGGGATCTGTGAACGGTCACGAGTTCGAAA
TCGAGGGCGAAGGCGAGGGGCGACCCTATGAAGGGACACAGACGGCCAAACTGAAGGTGACCAAGGGTGG
CCCCCTGCCTTTCGCCTGGGACATCCTGTCACCCCAGTTTATGTACGGCTCTAAGGCTTACGTTAAGCAC
CCTGCCGATATTCCGGACTACTTGAAACTGAGCTTCCCTGAAGGGTTCAAGTGGGAACGGGTAATGAATT
TTGAGGATGGCGGTGTAGTCACAGTTACCCAGGACAGCTCTCTTCAGGACGGAGAATTTATCTATAAGGT
TAAACTTCGGGGCACTAACTTCCCATCAGACGGCCCCGTGATGCAGAAGAAAACTATGGGCTGGGAAGCC
AGCTCAGAACGCATGTATCCCGAGGACGGAGCACTGAAGGGAGAAATCAAGCAGCGACTCAAGCTGAAGG
ATGGGGGACATTATGATGCTGAGGTCAAAACCACCTATAAGGCCAAGAAACCCGTTCAGCTTCCTGGGGC
ATACAACGTGAATATCAAACTGGATATTACATCCCATAACGAAGACTATACCATCGTGGAACAGTACGAG
CGGGCCGAGGGCAGACATAGCACAGGGGGCATGGATGAATTGTACAAGTGAAGTCGACCTGCAGAAGCTT
GGCCGCCATGGCCCAACTTGTTTATTGCAGCTTATAATGGTTACAAATAAAGCAATAGCATCACAAATTT
CACAAATAAAGCATTTTTTTCACTGCATTCTAGTTGTGGTTTGTCCAAACTCATCAATGTATCTTATCAT
GTCTGGATCGGGAATTAATTCGGCGCAGCACCATGGCCTGAAATAACCTCTGAAAGAGGAACTTGGTTAG
GTACCTTCTGAGGCGGAAAGAACCAGCTGTGGAATGTGTGTCAGTTAGGGTGTGGAAAGTCCCCAGGCTC
CCCAGCAGGCAGAAGTATGCAAAGCATGCATCTCAATTAGTCAGCAACCAGGTGTGGAAAGTCCCCAGGC
TCCCCAGCAGGCAGAAGTATGCAAAGCATGCATCTCAATTAGTCAGCAACCATAGTCCCGCCCCTAACTC
CGCCCATCCCGCCCCTAACTCCGCCCAGTTCCGCCCATTCTCCGCCCCATGGCTGACTAATTTTTTTTAT
TTATGCAGAGGCCGAGGCCGCCTCGGCCTCTGAGCTATTCCAGAAGTAGTGAGGAGGCTTTTTTGGAGGC
CTAGGCTTTTGCAAAAAGCTGTTAACAGCTTGGCACTGGCCGTCGTTTTACAACGTCGTGACTGGGAAAA
CCCTGGCGTTACCCAACTTAATCGCCTTGCAGCACATCCCCCTTTCGCCAGCTGGCGTAATAGCGAAGAG
GCCCGCACCGATCGCCCTTCCCAACAGTTGCGCAGCCTGAATGGCGAATGGCGCCTGATGCGGTATTTTC
TCCTTACGCATCTGTGCGGTATTTCACACCGCATA
[142 nt withheld, positions 5706-5847]
C
[141 nt withheld, positions 5849-5989]
CCTTTGACGTTGGAGTCCACGTTCTTT
[37 nt withheld, positions 6017-6053]
ACCCTATCTCGGGCTATTCTTTTGATTTATAAGGGATTTTGCCGATTTCGGCCTATTGGTTAAAAAATGA
GCTGATTTAACAAAAATTTAACGCGAATTTTAACAAAATATTAACGTTTACAATTTTATGGTGCACTCTC
AGTACAATCTGCTCTGATGCCGCATAGTTAAGCCAGCCCCGACACCCGCCAACACCCGCTGACGCGCCCT
GACGGGCTTGTCTGCTCCCGGCATCCGCTTACAGACAAGCTGTGACCGTCTCCGGGAGCTGCATGTGTCA
GAGGTTTTCACCGTCATCACCGAAACGCGCGAGACGAAAGGGCCTCGTGATACGCCTATTTTTATAGGTT
AATGTCATGATAATAATGGTTTCTTAGACGTCAGGTGGCACTTTTCGGGGAAATGTGCGCGGAACCCCTA
TTTGTTTATTTTTCTAAATACATTCAAATATGTATCCGCTCATGAGACAATAACCCTGATAAATGCTTCA
ATAATATTGAAAAAGGAAGAGTATGAGTATTCAACATTTCCGTGTCGCCCTTATTCCCTTTTTTGCGGCA
TTTTGCCTTCCTGTTTTTGCTCACCCAGAAACGCTGGTGAAAGTAAAAGATGCTGAAGATCAGTTGGGTG
CACGAGTGGGTTACATCGAACTGGATCTCAACAGCGGTAAGATCCTTGAGAGTTTTCGCCCCGAAGAACG
TTTTCCAATGATGAGCACTTTTAAAGTTCTGCTATGTGGCGCGGTATTATCCCGTATTGACGCCGGGCAA
GAGCAACTCGGTCGCCGCATACACTATTCTCAGAATGACTTGGTTGAGTACTCACCAGTCACAGAAAAGC
ATCTTACGGATGGCATGACAGTAAGAGAATTATGCAGTGCTGCCATAACCATGAGTGATAACACTGCGGC
CAACTTACTTCTGACAACGATCGGAGGACCGAAGGAGCTAACCGCTTTTTTGCACAACATGGGGGATCAT
GTAACTCGCCTTGATCGTTGGGAACCGGAGCTGAATGAAGCCATACCAAACGACGAGCGTGACACCACGA
TGCCTGTAGCAATGGCAACAACGTTGCGCAAACTATTAACTGGCGAACTACTTACTCTAGCTTCCCGGCA
ACAATTAATAGACTGGATGGAGGCGGATAAAGTTGCAGGACCACTTCTGCGCTCGGCCCTTCCGGCTGGC
TGGTTTATTGCTGATAAATCTGGAGCCGGTGAGCGTGGGTCTCGCGGTATCATTGCAGCACTGGGGCCAG
ATGGTAAGCCCTCCCGTATCGTAGTTATCTACACGACGGGGAGTCAGGCAACTATGGATGAACGAAATAG
ACAGATCGCTGAGATAGGTGCCTCACTGATTAAGCATTGGTAACTGTCAGACCAAGTTTACTCATATATA
CTTTAGATTGATTTAAAACTTCATTTTTAATTTAAAAGGATCTAGGTGAAGATCCTTTTTGATAATCTCA
TGACCAAAATCCCTTAACGTGAGTTTTCGTTCCACTGAGCGTCAGACCCCGTAGAAAAGATCAAAGGATC
TTCTTGAGATCCTTTTTTTCTGCGCGTAATCTGCTGCTTGCAAACAAAAAAACCACCGCTACCAGCGGTG
GTTTGTTTGCCGGATCAAGAGCTACCAACTCTTTTTCCGAAGGTAACTGGCTTCAGCAGAGCGCAGATAC
CAAATACTGTTCTTCTAGTGTAGCCGTAGTTAGGCCACCACTTCAAGAACTCTGTAGCACCGCCTACATA
CCTCGCTCTGCTAATCCTGTTACCAGTGGCTGCTGCCAGTGGCGATAAGTCGTGTCTTACCGGGTTGGAC
TCAAGACGATAGTTACCGGATAAGGCGCAGCGGTCGGGCTGAACGGGGGGTTCGTGCACACAGCCCAGCT
TGGAGCGAACGACCTACACCGAACTGAGATACCTACAGCGTGAGCTATGAGAAAGCGCCACGCTTCCCGA
AGGGAGAAAGGCGGACAGGTATCCGGTAAGCGGCAGGGTCGGAACAGGAGAGCGCACGAGGGAGCTTCCA
GGGGGAAACGCCTGGTATCTTTATAGTCCTGTCGGGTTTCGCCACCTCTGACTTGAGCGTCGATTTTTGT
GATGCTCGTCAGGGGGGCGGAGCCTATGGAAAAACGCCAGCAACGCGGCCTTTTTACGGTTCCTGGCCTT
TTGCTGGCCTTTTGCTCACATGTTCTTTCCTGCGTTATCCCCTGATTCTGTGGATAACCGTATTACCGCC
TTTGAGTGAGCTGATACCGCTCGCCGCAGCCGAACGACCGAGCGCAGCGAGTCAGTGAGCGAGGAAGCGG
AAGAGCGCCCAATACGCAAACCGCCTCTCCCCGCGCGTTGGCCGATTCATTAATGCAGCTGGCACGACAG
GTTTCCCGACTGGAAAGCGGGCAGTGAGCGCAACGCAATTAATGTGAGTTAGCTCACTCATTAGGCACCC
CAGGCTTTACACTTTATGCTTCCGGCTCGTATGTTGTGTGGAATTGTGAGCGGATAACAATTTCACACAG
GAAACAGCTATGACATGATTACGAATTAA
